>Addgene plasmid #146776 | pT7-EGFP-C1-HsNot11_K | addgene full sequence | sequence record 357216 | Addgene NGS Result
TAGTTATTAATAGTAATCAATTACGGGGTCATTAGTTCATAGCCCATATATGGAGTTCCGCGTTACATAA
CTTACGGTAAATGGCCCGCCTGGCTGACCGCCCAACGACCCCCGCCCATTGACGTCAATAATGACGTATG
TTCCCATAGTAACGCCAATAGGGACTTTCCATTGACGTCAATGGGTGGAGTATTTACGGTAAACTGCCCA
CTTGGCAGTACATCAAGTGTATCATATGCCAAGTACGCCCCCTATTGACGTCAATGACGGTAAATGGCCC
GCCTGGCATTATGCCCAGTACATGACCTTATGGGACTTTCCTACTTGGCAGTACATCTACGTATTAGTCA
TCGCTATTACCATGGTGATGCGGTTTTGGCAGTACATCAATGGGCGTGGATAGCGGTTTGACTCACGGGG
ATTTCCAAGTCTCCACCCCATTGACGTCAATGGGAGTTTGTTTTGGCACCAAAATCAACGGGACTTTCCA
AAATGTCGTAACAACTCCGCCCCATTGACGCAAATGGGCGGTAGGCGTGTACGGTGGGAGGTCTATATAA
GCAGAGCTCTCTGGCTAACTAGAGAACCCACTGCTTACTGGCTTATCGAAATTAATACGACTCACTATAG
GGAGACCCAAGCTCTAGCGCTACCGGTCGCCACCATGGTGAGCAAGGGCGAGGAGCTGTTCACCGGGGTG
GTGCCCATCCTGGTCGAGCTGGACGGCGACGTAAACGGCCACAAGTTCAGCGTGTCCGGCGAGGGCGAGG
GCGATGCCACCTACGGCAAGCTGACCCTGAAGTTCATCTGCACCACCGGCAAGCTGCCCGTGCCCTGGCC
CACCCTCGTGACCACCCTGACCTACGGCGTGCAGTGCTTCAGCCGCTACCCCGACCACATGAAGCAGCAC
GACTTCTTCAAGTCCGCCATGCCCGAAGGCTACGTCCAGGAGCGCACCATCTTCTTCAAGGACGACGGCA
ACTACAAGACCCGCGCCGAGGTGAAGTTCGAGGGCGACACCCTGGTGAACCGCATCGAGCTGAAGGGCAT
CGACTTCAAGGAGGACGGCAACATCCTGGGGCACAAGCTGGAGTACAACTACAACAGCCACAACGTCTAT
ATCATGGCCGACAAGCAGAAGAACGGCATCAAGGTGAACTTCAAGATCCGCCACAACATCGAGGACGGCA
GCGTGCAGCTCGCCGACCACTACCAGCAGAACACCCCCATCGGCGACGGCCCCGTGCTGCTGCCCGACAA
CCACTACCTGAGCACCCAGTCCGCCCTGAGCAAAGACCCCAACGAGAAGCGCGATCACATGGTCCTGCTG
GAGTTCGTGACCGCCGCCGGGATCACTCTCGGCATGGACGAGCTGTACAAGTCCGGACTCAGATCTCGAG
CTCAAGCTTCGAATTCTGCAGTCGACGGTACCCCCGGCGGAGGGGCGAGCGCGGCGTCTGGCCGGCTTCT
CACCGCCGCGGAGCAAAGAGGGTCCCGGGAAGCGGCAGGGTCGGCGTCCAGGAGCGGCTTCGGGGGCTCC
GGCGGCGGCAGAGGCGGAGCAAGCGGCCCCGGGTCCGGGAGCGGAGGCCCGGGGGGCCCCGCGGGCAGGA
TGAGCTTGACCCCGAAGGAGCTCTCGAGCCTGCTGAGCATCATATCGGAGGAGGCGGGCGGCGGCAGCAC
CTTCGAGGGCCTGTCCACCGCCTTCCACCACTACTTCAGCAAGGCCGACCACTTCCGCCTGGGCTCGGTG
CTCGTCATGCTGCTCCAGCAGCCCGACCTGCTGCCTAGCGCGGCGCAGCGCCTCACGGCGCTCTACCTGC
TCTGGGAGATGTACCGCACCGAGCCGCTGGCCGCCAACCCCTTCGCCGCCAGCTTCGCGCACCTGCTCAA
CCCCGCGCCGCCCGCCCGCGGCGGCCAGGAACCCGACCGCCCTCCGCTCTCAGGATTTTTACCTCCTATA
ACTCCACCAGAAAAGTTTTTTCTTTCCCAGCTGATGCTGGCACCCCCACGGGAACTCTTCAAAAAGACGC
CTCGCCAGATTGCACTGATGGACGTTGGAAACATGGGCCAGTCTGTGGACATTAGTGGGCTTCAGTTAGC
CTTGGCCGAACGCCAATCTGAATTGCCAACGCAAAGCAAAGCGAGCTTCCCCAGTATTCTCAGTGACCCA
GACCCGGATTCTTCTAATTCTGGATTTGACAGCTCAGTTGCCTCTCAGATCACAGAAGCTTTAGTCAGCG
GACCAAAGCCACCTATTGAAAGCCATTTTCGACCAGAGTTTATTCGTCCACCGCCTCCACTCCACATTTG
TGAGGATGAACTTGCTTGGCTAAACCCCACGGAGCCTGACCACGCGATCCAGTGGGATAAATCGATGTGT
GTTAAGAATAGCACTGGTGTGGAGATCAAACGAATAATGGCCAAAGCCTTCAAAAGCCCCTTATCCTCTC
CCCAACAAACACAGCTACTTGGTGAGTTGGAAAAAGACCCCAAACTTGTCTACCATATTGGCCTCACCCC
AGCCAAACTTCCTGACCTTGTGGAAAACAACCCTTTAGTCGCTATAGAAATGTTGCTGAAATTAATGCAG
TCAAGCCAGATCACTGAGTATTTCTCTGTCCTGGTCAATATGGACATGTCTTTACATTCAATGGAAGTTG
TAAATCGACTAACTACAGCTGTTGATCTACCTCCTGAATTTATTCACCTTTATATATCAAATTGCATCTC
TACTTGTGAACAGATTAAGGATAAATATATGCAGAATCGGTTGGTGCGTCTTGTGTGTGTGTTTCTCCAA
TCCTTGATCCGTAACAAAATTATTAATGTACAGGATTTGTTTATAGAAGTGCAGGCATTCTGTATTGAAT
TCAGTAGGATACGAGAAGCTGCTGGTCTTTTCCGGTTGTTGAAGACATTGGATACTGGGGAAACACCTTC
TGAGACCAAAATGTCAAAATAAGGATCCACCGGATCTAGATAACTGATCATAATCAGCCATACCACATTT
GTAGAGGTTTTACTTGCTTTAAAAAACCTCCCACACCTCCCCCTGAACCTGAAACATAAAATGAATGCAA
TTGTTGTTGTTAACTTGTTTATTGCAGCTTATAATGGTTACAAATAAAGCAATAGCATCACAAATTTCAC
AAATAAAGCATTTTTTTCACTGCATTCTAGTTGTGGTTTGTCCAAACTCATCAATGTATCTTAACGCGTA
AATTGTAAGCGTTAATATTTTGTTAAAATTCGCGTTAAATTTTTGTTAAATCAGCTCATTTTTTAACCAA
TAGGCCGAAATCGGCAAAATCCCTTATAAATCAAAAGAATAGACCGAGATAGGGT
[37 nt withheld, positions 3346-3382]
AAAGAACGTGGACTCCAACGTCAAAGG
[49 nt withheld, positions 3410-3458]
T
[91 nt withheld, positions 3460-3550]
G
[124 nt withheld, positions 3552-3675]
CAGGTGGCACTTTTCGGGGAAATGTGCGCGGAACCCCTATTTGTTTATTTTTCTAAATACATTCAAATAT
GTATCCGCTCATGAGACAATAACCCTGATAAATGCTTCAATAATATTGAAAAAGGAAGAGTCCTGAGGCG
GAAAGAACCAGCTGTGGAATGTGTGTCAGTTAGGGTGTGGAAAGTCCCCAGGCTCCCCAGCAGGCAGAAG
TATGCAAAGCATGCATCTCAATTAGTCAGCAACCAGGTGTGGAAAGTCCCCAGGCTCCCCAGCAGGCAGA
AGTATGCAAAGCATGCATCTCAATTAGTCAGCAACCATAGTCCCGCCCCTAACTCCGCCCATCCCGCCCC
TAACTCCGCCCAGTTCCGCCCATTCTCCGCCCCATGGCTGACTAATTTTTTTTATTTATGCAGAGGCCGA
GGCCGCCTCGGCCTCTGAGCTATTCCAGAAGTAGTGAGGAGGCTTTTTTGGAGGCCTAGGCTTTTGCAAA
GATCGATCAAGAGACAGGATGAGGATCGTTTCGCATGATTGAACAAGATGGATTGCACGCAGGTTCTCCG
GCCGCTTGGGTGGAGAGGCTATTCGGCTATGACTGGGCACAACAGACAATCGGCTGCTCTGATGCCGCCG
TGTTCCGGCTGTCAGCGCAGGGGCGCCCGGTTCTTTTTGTCAAGACCGACCTGTCCGGTGCCCTGAATGA
ACTGCAAGACGAGGCAGCGCGGCTATCGTGGCTGGCCACGACGGGCGTTCCTTGCGCAGCTGTGCTCGAC
GTTGTCACTGAAGCGGGAAGGGACTGGCTGCTATTGGGCGAAGTGCCGGGGCAGGATCTCCTGTCATCTC
ACCTTGCTCCTGCCGAGAAAGTATCCATCATGGCTGATGCAATGCGGCGGCTGCATACGCTTGATCCGGC
TACCTGCCCATTCGACCACCAAGCGAAACATCGCATCGAGCGAGCACGTACTCGGATGGAAGCCGGTCTT
GTCGATCAGGATGATCTGGACGAAGAGCATCAGGGGCTCGCGCCAGCCGAACTGTTCGCCAGGCTCAAGG
CGAGCATGCCCGACGGCGAGGATCTCGTCGTGACCCATGGCGATGCCTGCTTGCCGAATATCATGGTGGA
AAATGGCCGCTTTTCTGGATTCATCGACTGTGGCCGGCTGGGTGTGGCGGACCGCTATCAGGACATAGCG
TTGGCTACCCGTGATATTGCTGAAGAGCTTGGCGGCGAATGGGCTGACCGCTTCCTCGTGCTTTACGGTA
TCGCCGCTCCCGATTCGCAGCGCATCGCCTTCTATCGCCTTCTTGACGAGTTCTTCTGAGCGGGACTCTG
GGGTTCGAAATGACCGACCAAGCGACGCCCAACCTGCCATCACGAGATTTCGATTCCACCGCCGCCTTCT
ATGAAAGGTTGGGCTTCGGAATCGTTTTCCGGGACGCCGGCTGGATGATCCTCCAGCGCGGGGATCTCAT
GCTGGAGTTCTTCGCCCACCCTAGGGGGAGGCTAACTGAAACACGGAAGGAGACAATACCGGAAGGAACC
CGCGCTATGACGGCAATAAAAAGACAGAATAAAACGCACGGTGTTGGGTCGTTTGTTCATAAACGCGGGG
TTCGGTCCCAGGGCTGGCACTCTGTCGATACCCCACCGAGACCCCATTGGGGCCAATACGCCCGCGTTTC
TTCCTTTTCCCCACCCCACCCCCCAAGTTCGGGTGAAGGCCCAGGGCTCGCAGCCAACGTCGGGGCGGCA
GGCCCTGCCATAGCCTCAGGTTACTCATATATACTTTAGATTGATTTAAAACTTCATTTTTAATTTAAAA
GGATCTAGGTGAAGATCCTTTTTGATAATCTCATGACCAAAATCCCTTAACGTGAGTTTTCGTTCCACTG
AGCGTCAGACCCCGTAGAAAAGATCAAAGGATCTTCTTGAGATCCTTTTTTTCTGCGCGTAATCTGCTGC
TTGCAAACAAAAAAACCACCGCTACCAGCGGTGGTTTGTTTGCCGGATCAAGAGCTACCAACTCTTTTTC
CGAAGGTAACTGGCTTCAGCAGAGCGCAGATACCAAATACTGTTCTTCTAGTGTAGCCGTAGTTAGGCCA
CCACTTCAAGAACTCTGTAGCACCGCCTACATACCTCGCTCTGCTAATCCTGTTACCAGTGGCTGCTGCC
AGTGGCGATAAGTCGTGTCTTACCGGGTTGGACTCAAGACGATAGTTACCGGATAAGGCGCAGCGGTCGG
GCTGAACGGGGGGTTCGTGCACACAGCCCAGCTTGGAGCGAACGACCTACACCGAACTGAGATACCTACA
GCGTGAGCTATGAGAAAGCGCCACGCTTCCCGAAGGGAGAAAGGCGGACAGGTATCCGGTAAGCGGCAGG
GTCGGAACAGGAGAGCGCACGAGGGAGCTTCCAGGGGGAAACGCCTGGTATCTTTATAGTCCTGTCGGGT
TTCGCCACCTCTGACTTGAGCGTCGATTTTTGTGATGCTCGTCAGGGGGGCGGAGCCTATGGAAAAACGC
CAGCAACGCGGCCTTTTTACGGTTCCTGGCCTTTTGCTGGCCTTTTGCTCACATGTTCTTTCCTGCGTTA
TCCCCTGATTCTGTGGATAACCGTATTACCGCCATGCAT
Features (pLannotate 1.2.2; 17 found; start..end, strand, type, name):
     61..364     +  enhancer       CMV enhancer: human cytomegalovirus immediate early enhancer
    365..568     +  promoter       CMV promoter: human cytomegalovirus (CMV) immediate early promoter
    564..597     +  LTR            5' LTR (truncated) (fragment): truncated 5' long terminal repeat (LTR) from HIV-1
    613..631     +  promoter       T7 promoter: promoter for bacteriophage T7 RNA polymerase
    665..1381    +  CDS            EGFP: EGFP is a basic (constitutively fluorescent) green fluorescent protein published in 1996, derived from Aequorea victoria. It is reported to be a rapidly-maturing weak dimer with moderate acid sensitivity.
   1382..1432    +  misc_feature   MCS (fragment): multiple cloning site
   1433..2959    +  CDS            CNOT11: CNO11_HUMAN - Also known as C2orf29. Experimental evidence at protein level: Swiss-Prot protein existence level 1. Component of the CCR4-NOT complex which is one of the major cellular mRNA deadenylases and is linked to various cellular processes including bulk mRNA degradation, miRNA-mediated repression, translational repression during translational initiation and general transcription regulation. Additional complex functions may be a consequence of its influence on mRNA expression. Is required for the association of CNOT10 with the CCR4-NOT complex. Seems not to be required for complex deaden
   2985..3069    +  CDS            large T antigen (fragment): large T antigen from SV40 (simian virus 40)
   3092..3213    +  polyA_signal   SV40 poly(A) signal: SV40 polyadenylation signal
   3247..3675    -  rep_origin     f1 ori (sequence partly withheld): f1 bacteriophage origin of replication; arrow indicates direction of (+) strand synthesis
   3702..3806    +  promoter       AmpR promoter: bla
   3808..4165    +  promoter       SV40 promoter: SV40 enhancer and early promoter
   4200..4994    +  CDS            NeoR/KanR: aminoglycoside phosphotransferase from Tn5; aph(3')-II (or nptII); confers resistance to neomycin, kanamycin, and G418 (Geneticin®)
   5015..5167    +  CDS            ble (fragment): BLE_KLEPN - Experimental evidence at protein level: Swiss-Prot protein existence level 1. Binding protein with a strong affinity to the bleomycin family of antibiotics. Binds to CL990; an antimitotic-antibiotic compound. From Klebsiella pneumoniae.
   5226..5273    +  polyA_signal   HSV TK poly(A) signal: herpes simplex virus thymidine kinase polyadenylation signal (Cole and Stacy, 1985)
   5364..5380    -  polyA_signal   bGH poly(A) signal (fragment): bovine growth hormone polyadenylation signal
   5602..6190    +  rep_origin     ori: high-copy-number ColE1/pMB1/pBR322/pUC origin of replication
