[The description below was written by a language model from this plasmid's Addgene catalogue record and pLannotate feature annotations shown in this document.]
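Description:
pT7-EGFP-C1-HsNot11_K is a 6.3 kb mammalian expression plasmid encoding human CNOT11 (HsNot11, formerly C2orf29) as an N-terminal EGFP fusion. The catalogue entry lists the backbone as unknown, but the name and feature layout are consistent with an EGFP-C1-style vector to which a T7 promoter has been added. It replicates in E. coli from a high-copy ColE1/pUC-type origin and also carries an f1 origin. A single Tn5 aminoglycoside phosphotransferase gene (NeoR/KanR) is preceded by both a bacterial bla promoter and the SV40 enhancer/early promoter and is followed by the HSV TK polyadenylation signal, so it gives kanamycin resistance in bacteria and can support G418 selection in mammalian cells.

The expression cassette is driven by the human CMV immediate-early enhancer and promoter. A bacteriophage T7 promoter lies between the CMV promoter and the coding region, which would allow transcription by T7 RNA polymerase as well. The EGFP coding sequence is followed by a short remnant of the multiple cloning site acting as a linker, then the CNOT11 open reading frame, and the transcript ends at an SV40 poly(A) signal. The short HIV-1 LTR, SV40 large T antigen, ble and bGH poly(A) fragments in the automated annotation are probably incidental matches to backbone sequence rather than functional elements.

CNOT11 is a component of the CCR4-NOT deadenylase complex and is needed for CNOT10 to associate with it. The stated purpose is mammalian expression of HsNot11, and the plasmid comes from work on recruitment of cytoplasmic deadenylase complexes to miRNA targets by GW182 proteins. The GFP tag would suit localisation or interaction experiments, though the record does not specify the assays.
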