Addgene plasmid #146776: pT7-EGFP-C1-HsNot11_K
Purpose: Mammalian Expression of HsNot11
Depositing lab: Elisa Izaurralde. Depositing organization: Max Planck Institute for Developmental Biology. Publication: GW182 proteins directly recruit cytoplasmic deadenylase complexes to miRNA targets. Braun JE, Huntzinger E, Fauser M, Izaurralde E. Mol Cell. 2011 Oct 7;44(1):120-33. 10.1016/j.molcel.2011.09.007 PubMed 21981923.
Backbone
  Vector backbone: Unknown
  Vector type: Mammalian Expression
Growth in bacteria
  Bacterial resistance: Kanamycin, 50 μg/mL
  Growth temperature: 37°C
  Growth strain: DH5alpha
  Copy number: High Copy
Gene/Insert
  Gene/Insert name: HsNot11 (alt name: C2ORF29)
  Species: H. sapiens (human)
  Entrez Gene: CNOT11 (a.k.a. C2orf29, C40)
  Cloning method: Unknown
Terms and licenses: Academic/Nonprofit Terms; Industry Terms: Not Available to Industry
Depositor comments: ORF extracted from NCBI: NM_017546.4 Plasmids from this collection were made available to the research community and donated after the lab closed. Please note that the sequence provided by the depositing laboratory may be theoretical/predicted or based on Sanger sequencing results. There may be discrepancies between sequencing results obtained by Addgene and the depositor sequence. If an Addgene verified sequence is not available, please contact before placing your order to request that our lab fully sequence the plasmid.
How to cite: pT7-EGFP-C1-HsNot11_K was a gift from Elisa Izaurralde (Addgene plasmid # 146776 ; http://n2t.net/addgene:146776 ; RRID:Addgene_146776)
